>Addgene plasmid #211787 | pZLrhaB2plus | addgene full sequence | sequence record 426773 | Addgene NGS Result
TTAAACGTGGCCAATATGGACAACTTCTTCGCCCCCGTTTTCACCATGGGCAAATATTATACGCAAGGCG
ACAAGGTGCTGATGCCGCTGGCGATTCAGGTTCATCATGCCGTTTGTGATGGCTTCCATGTCGGCAGAAT
GCTTAATGAATTACAACAGTACTGCGATGAGATATCGGCATTCACACGCTGAACGAAATCTTCCAGGTTG
AGATCGATATCGGGGTACTTTCACAAATTATTATTCTGAGTGTTTTTAATTGTGATTTCGTTTTCTTCAT
TGTGTTTGTTGTTAACTCTGTCTCTTTAATTTTTGTCCAGATATCTTAGGATCTCCCATCGGTGATGTCG
GCGATATAGGCGCCAGCAACCGCACCTGTGGCGCCGGTGATGCCGGCCACGATGCGTCCGGCGTAGAGGA
TCTGCTCATGTTTGACAGCTTATCATCGATTTCGTTCCACTGAGCGTCAGACCCCGTAGACCACTCACTA
CAGCAGAGCCATTTAAACAACATCCCCTCCCCCTTTCCACCGCGTCAGACGCCCGTAGCAGCCCGCTACG
GGCTTTTTCATGCCCTGCCCTAGCGTCCAAGCCTCACGGCCGCGCTCGGCCTCTCTGGCGGCCTTCTGGC
GCTGAGGTCTGCCTCGTGAAGAAGGTGTTGCTGACTCATACCAGGCCTGAATCGCCCCATCATCCAGCCA
GAAAGTGAGGGAGCCACGGTTGATGAGAGCTTTGTTGTAGGTGGACCAGTTGGTGATTTTGAACTTTTGC
TTTGCCACGGAACGGTCTGCGTTGTCGGGAAGATGCGTGATCTGATCCTTCAACTCAGCAAAAGTTCGAT
TTATTCAACAAAGCCGCCGTCCCGTCAAGTCAGCGTAATGCTCTGCCAGTGTTACAACCAATTAACCAAT
TCTGATTAGAAAAACTCATCGAGCATCAAATGAAACTGCAATTTATTCATATCAGGATTATCAATACCAT
ATTTTTGAAAAAGCCGTTTCTGTAATGAAGGAGAAAACTCACCGAGGCAGTTCCATAGGATGGCAAGATC
CTGGTATCGGTCTGCGATTCCGACTCGTCCAACATCAATACAACCTATTAATTTCCCCTCGTCAAAAATA
AGGTTATCAAGTGAGAAATCACCATGAGTGACGACTGAATCCGGTGAGAATGGCAAAAGCTAAAAAGGCC
GTAATATCCAGCTGAACGGTCTGGTTATAGGTACATTGAGCAACTGACTGAAATGCCTCAAAATGTTCTT
TACGATGCCATTGGGATATATCAACGGTGGTATATCCAGTGATTTTTTTCTCCATTTTAGCTTCCTTAGC
TCCTGAAAATCTCGATAACTCAAAAAATACGCCCGGTAGTGATCTTATTTCATTATGGTGAAAGTTGGAA
CCTCTTACGTGCCGATCAACGTCTCATTTTCGCCAAAAGTTGGCCCAGGGCTTCCCGGTATCAACAGGGA
CACCAGGATTTATTTATTCTGCGAAGTGATCTTCCGTCACAGGTATTTATTCGAAGACGAAAGGGCCTCG
TGATACGCCTATTTTTATAGGTTAATGTCATGATAATAATGGTTTCTTAGACGTCAGGTGGCACTTTTCG
GGGAAATGTGCGCGCCCGCGTTCCTGCTGGCGCTGGGCCTGTTTCTGGCGCTGGACTTCCCGCTGTTCCG
TCAGCAGCTTTTCGCCCACGGCCTTGATGATCGCGGCGGCCTTGGCCTGCATATCCCGATTCAACGGCCC
CAGGGCGTCCAGAACGGGCTTCAGGCGCTCCCGAAGGTCTCGGGCCGTCTCTTGGGCTTGATCGGCCTTC
TTGCGCATCTCACGCGCTCCTGCGGCGGCCTGTAGGGCAGGCTCATACCCCTGCCGAACCGCTTTTGTCA
GCCGGTCGGCCACGGCTTCCGGCGTCTCAACGCGCTTTGAGATTCCCAGCTTTTCGGCCAATCCCTGCGG
TGCATAGGCGCGTGGCTCGACCGCTTGCGGGCTGATGGTGACGTGGCCCACTGGTGGCCGCTCCAGGGCC
TCGTAGAACGCCTGAATGCGCGTGTGACGTGCCTTGCTGCCCTCGATGCCCCGTTGCAGCCCTAGATCGG
CCACAGCGGCCGCAAACGTGGTCTGGTCGCGGGTCATCTGCGCTTTGTTGCCGATGAACTCCTTGGCCGA
CAGCCTGCCGTCCTGCGTCAGCGGCACCACGAACGCGGTCATGTGCGGGCTGGTTTCGTCACGGTGGATG
CTGGCCGTCACGATGCGATCCGCCCCGTACTTGTCCGCCAGCCACTTGTGCGCCTTCTCGAAGAACGCCG
CCTGCTGTTCTTGGCTGGCCGACTTCCACCATTCCGGGCTGGCCGTCATGACGTACTCGACCGCCAACAC
AGCGTCCTTGCGCCGCTTCTCTGGCAGCAACTCGCGCAGTCGGCCCATCGCTTCATCGGTGCTGCTGGCC
GCCCAGTGCTCGTTCTCTGGCGTCCTGCTGGCGTCAGCGTTGGGCGTCTCGCGCTCGCGGTAGGCGTGCT
TGAGACTGGCCGCCACGTTGCCCATTTTCGCCAGCTTCTTGCATCGCATGATCGCGTATGCCGCCATGCC
TGCCCCTCCCTTTTGGTGTCCAACCGGCTCGACGGGGGCAGCGCAAGGCGGTGCCTCCGGCGGGCCACTC
AATGCTTGAGTATACTCACTAGACTTTGCTTCGCAAAGTCGTGACCGCCTACGGCGGCTGCGGCGCCCTA
CGGGCTTGCTCTCCGGGCTTCGCCCTGCGCGGTCGCTGCGCTCCCTTGCCAGCCCGTGGATATGTGGACG
ATGGCCGCGAGCGGCCACCGGCTGGCTCGCTTCGCTCGGCCCGTGGACAACCCTGCTGGACAAGCTGATG
GACAGGCTGCGCCTGCCCACGAGCTTGACCACAGGGATTGCCCACCGGCTACCCAGCCTTCGACCACATA
CCCACCGGCTCCAACTGCGCGGCCTGCGGCCTTGCCCCATCAATTTTTTTAATTTTCTCTGGGGAAAAGC
CTCCGGCCTGCGGCCTGCGCGCTTCGCTTGCCGGTTGGACACCAAGTGGAAGGCGGGTCAAGGCTCGCGC
AGCGACCGCGCAGCGGCTTGGCCTTGACGCGCCTGGAACGACCCAAGCCTATGCGAGTGGGGGCAGTCGA
AGGGCGAAGCCCGCCCGCCTGCCCCCCGAGCCTCACGGCGGCGAGTGCGGGGGTTCCAAGGGGGCAGCGC
CACCTTGGGCAAGGCCGAAGGCCGCGCAGTCGATCAACAAGCCCCGGAGGGGCCACTTTTTGCCGGAGGG
GGAGCCGCGCCGAAGGCGTGGGGGAACCCCGCAGGGGTGCCCTTCTTTGGGCACCAAAGAACTAGATATA
GGGCGAAATGCGAAAGACTTAAAAATCAACAACTTAAAAAAGGGGGGTACGCAACAGCTCATTGCGGCAC
CCCCCGCAATAGCTCATTGCGTAGGTTAAAGAAAATCTGTAATTGACTGCCACTTTTACGCAACGCATAA
TTGTTGTCGCGCTGCCGAAAAGTTGCAGCTGATTGCGCATGGTGCCGCAACCGTGCGGCACCCCTACCGC
ATGGAGATAAGCATGGCCACGCAGTCCAGAGAAATCGGCATTCAAGCCAAGAACAAGCCCGGTCACTGGG
TGCAAACGGAACGCAAAGCGCATGAGGCGTGGGCCGGGCTTATTGCGAGGAAACCCACGGCGGCAATGCT
GCTGCATCACCTCGTGGCGCAGATGGGCCACCAGAACGCCGTGGTGGTCAGCCAGAAGACACTTTCCAAG
CTCATCGGACGTTCTTTGCGGACGGTCCAATACGCAGTCAAGGACTTGGTGGCCGAGCGCTGGATCTCCG
TCGTGAAGCTCAACGGCCCCGGCACCGTGTCGGCCTACGTGGTCAATGACCGCGTGGCGTGGGGCCAGCC
CCGCGACCAGTTGCGCCTGTCGGTGTTCAGTGCCGCCGTGGTGGTTGATCACGACGACCAGGACGAATCG
CTGTTGGGGCATGGCGACCTGCGCCGCATCCCGACCCTGTATCCGGGCGAGCAGCAACTACCGACCGGCC
CCGGCGAGGAGCCGCCCAGCCAGCCCGGCATTCCGGGCATGGAACCAGACCTGCCAGCCTTGACCGAAAC
GGAGGAATGGGAACGGCGCGGGCAGCAGCGCCTGCCGATGCCCGATGAGCCGTGTTTTCTGGACGATGGC
GAGCCGTTGGAGCCGCCGACACGGGTCACGCTGCCGCGCCGGTAGCACTTGGGTTGCGCAGCAACCCGTA
AGTGCGCTGTTCCAGACTATCGGCTGTAGCCGCCTCGCCGCCCTATACCTTGTCTGCCTCCCCGCGTTGC
GTCGCGGTGCATGGAGCCGGGCCACCTCGACCTGAATGGAAGCCGGCGGCACCTCGCTAACGGATTCACC
GTTTTTATCAGGCTCTGGGAGGCAGAATAAATGATCATATCGTCAATTATTACCTCCACGGGGAGAGCCT
GAGCAAACTGGCCTCAGGCATTTGAGAAGCACACGGTCACACTGCTTCCGGTAGTCAATAAACCGGTAAA
CCAGCAATAGACATAAGCGGCTATTTAACGACCCTGCCCTGAACCGACGACCGGGTCGAATTTGCTTTCG
AATTTCTGCCATTCATCCGCTTATTATCACTTATTCAGGCGTAGCACCAGGCGTTTAAGTCGACCAATAA
CAAGAGTTTGTAGAAACGCAAAAAGGCCATCCGTCAGGATGGCCTTCTGCTTAATTTGATGCCTGGCAGT
TTATGGCGGGCGTCCTGCCCGCCACCCTCCGGGCCGTTGCTTCGCAACGTTCAAATCCGCTCCCGGCGGA
TTTGTCCTACTCAGGAGAGCGTTCACCGACAAACAACAGATAAAACGAAAGGCCCAGTCTTTCGACTGAG
CCTTTCGTTTTATTTGATGCCTGGCAGTTCCCTACTCTCGCATGGGGAGACCCCACACTACCATCGGCGC
TACGGCGTTTCACTTCTGAGTTCGGCATGGGGTCAGGTGGGACCACCGCGCTACTGCCGCCAGGCAAATT
CTGTTTTATCAGACCGCTTCTGCGTTCTGATTTAATCTGTATCAGGCTGAAAATCTTCTCTCATCCGCCA
AAACAGCCAAGCTTGCATGCCTGCAGGTCGACTCTAGAGGATCCCCGGGTACCATGGCATATGTGATCCT
GCTGAATTTCACTAGAGGGAAACCGTTGTGGTCTCCCTTACGACCAGTCTAAAAAGCGCCTGAATTCGCG
ACCTTTCCCTGGTTGCCAGGAAAATGGGCCATTGGCAACCAGGGAAAGATGAACGTGATGATGTTCACAA
TTTGCTGAATTGTGGTGATGTGATGCTCACCGCATTTCCTGAAAATTCACGCTGTATCTTGAAAAATCGA
CGTTTTTTACGTGGTTTTCCGTCGAAAATTTAAGGTAAGAACCTGACCTCGTGATTACTATTTCGCCGTG
TTGACGACATCAGGAGGCCAGTATGACCGTATTACATAGTGTGGATTTTTTTCCGTCTGGTAACGCGTCC
GTGGCGATAGAACCCCGGCTCCCGCAGGCGGATTTTCCTGAACATCATCATGATTTTCATGAAATTGTGA
TTGTCGAACATGGCACGGGTATTCATGTGTTTAATGGGCAGCCCTATACCATCACCGGTGGCACGGTCTG
TTTCGTACGCGATCATGATCGGCATCTGTATGAACATACCGATAATCTGTGTCTGACCAATGTGCTGTAT
CGCTCGCCGGATCGATTTCAGTTTCTCGCCGGGCTGAATCAGTTGCTGCCACAAGAGCTGGATGGGCAGT
ATCCGTCTCACTGGCGCGTTAACCACAGCGTATTGCAGCAGGTGCGACAGCTGGTTGCACAGATGGAACA
GCAGGAAGGGGAAAATGATTTACCCTCGACCGCCAGTCGCGAGATCTTGTTTATGCAATTACTGCTCTTG
CTGCGTAAAAGCAGTTTGCAGGAGAACCTGGAAAACAGCGCATCACGTCTCAACTTGCTTCTGGCCTGGC
TGGAGGACCATTTTGCCGATGAGGTGAATTGGGATGCCGTGGCGGATCAATTTTCTCTTTCACTGCGTAC
GCTACATCGGCAGCTTAAGCAGCAAACGGGACTGACGCCTCAGCGATACCTGAACCGCCTGCGACTGATG
AAAGCCCGACATCTGCTACGCCACAGCGAGGCCAGCGTTACTGACATCGCCTATCGCTGTGGATTCAGCG
ACAGTAACCACTTTTCGACGCTTTTTCGCCGAGAGTTTAACTGGTCACCGCGTGATATTCGCCAGGGACG
GGATGGCTTTCTGCAATAACGCGAATCTTCTCAACGTATTTGTACGCCATATTGCGAATAATCAACTTCG
TTCTCTGGCCGAGGTAGCCACGGTGGCGCATCAGTTAAAACTTCTCAAAGATGATTTTTTTGCCAGCGAC
CAGCAGGCAGTCGCTGTGGCTGACCGTTATCCGCAAGATGTCTTTGCTGAACATACACATGATTTTTGTG
AGCTGGTGATTGTCTGGCGCGGTAATGGCCTGCATGTACTCAACGATCGCCCTTATCGCATTACCCGTGG
CGATCTCTTTTACATTCATGCTGACGATAAACACTCCTACGCTTCCGTTAACGATCTGGTTTTGCAGAAT
ATTATTTATTGCCCGGAGCGTCTGAAGCTGAATCTTGACTGGCAGGGGGCGATTCCGGGATTTAACGCCA
GCGCAGGGCAACCACACTGGCGCTTAGGTAGCATGGGGATGGCGCAGGCGCGGCAGGTTATCGGTCAGCT
TGAGCATGAAAGTAGTCAGCATGTGCCGTTTGCTAACGAAATGGCTGAGTTGCTGTTCGGGCAGTTGGTG
ATGTTGCTGAATCGCCATCGTTACACCAGTGATTCGTTGCCGCCAACATCCAGCGAAACGTTGCTGGATA
AGCTGATTACCCGGCTGGCGGCTAGCCTGAAAAGTCCCTTTGCGCTGGATAAATTTTGTGATGAGGCATC
GTGCAGTGAGCGCGTTTTGCGTCAGCAATTTCGCCAGCAGACTGGAATGACCATCAATCAATATCTGCGA
CAGGTCAGAGTGTGTCATGCGCAATATCTTCTCCAGCATAGCCGCCTGTTAATCAGTGATATTTCGACCG
AATGTGGCTTTGAAGATAGTAACTATTTTTCGGTGGTGTTTACCCGGGAAACCGGGATGACGCCCAGCCA
GTGGCGTCATCTCAATTCGCAGAAAGATTAAATGCATTCTTCTGACTTCTTGTCTGAGAAAATGCATAAG
TATAGGAACTTCGGCGCGCCTACCTGTGACGGAAGATCACTTCGCAGAATAAATAAATCCTGGTGTCCCT
GTTGATACCGGGAAGCCCTGGGCCAACTTTTGGCGAAAATGAGACGTTGATCGGCACGTAAGAGGTTCCA
ACTTTCACCATAATGAAATAAGATCACTACCGGGCGTATTTTTTGAGTTGTCGAGATTTTCAGGAGCTAA
GGAAGCTAAAATGGAGAAAAAAATCACTGGATATACCACCGTTGATATATCCCAATGGCATCGTAAAGAA
CATTTTGAGGCATTTCAGTCAGTTGCTCAATGTACCTATAACCAGACCGTTCAGCTGGATATTACGGCCT
TTTTAAAGACCGTAAAGAAAAATAAGCACAAGTTTTATCCGGCCTTTATTCACATTCTTGCCCGCCTGAT
GAATGCTCATCCGGAATTACGTATGGCAATGAAAGACGGTGAGCTGGTGATATGGGATAGTGTTCACCCT
TGTTACACCGTTTTCCATGAGCAAACTGAAACGTTTTCATCGCTCTGGAGTGAATACCACGACGATTTCC
GGCAGTTTCTACACATATATTCGCAAGATGTGGCGTGTTACGGTGAAAACCTGGCCTATTTCCCTAAAGG
GTTTATTGAGAATATGTTTTTCGTCTCAGCCAATCCCTGGGTGAGTTTCACCAGTTTTGAT
Features (pLannotate 1.2.2; 18 found; start..end, strand, type, name):
    215..325     -  CDS            intR (fragment): INTR_ECOLI - Also known as ydaP. Protein inferred from homology: Swiss-Prot protein existence level 3. Integrase is necessary for integration of the phage into the host genome by site-specific recombination. In conjunction with excisionase, integrase is also necessary for excision of the prophage from the host genome (By similarity). From Escherichia coli (strain K12).
    335..422     -  CDS            TcR (fragment): tetracycline efflux protein; tet; confers resistance to tetracycline
    432..451     +  promoter       tet promoter (fragment): E. coli promoter for tetracycline efflux protein gene
    629..775     -  CDS            TRA2_ECOLX (fragment): Protein predicted: Swiss-Prot protein existence level 4. Required for transposition of transposon Tn903. From Escherichia coli.
    916..1181    -  CDS            KanR (fragment): aminoglycoside phosphotransferase; aph(3')-Ia; confers resistance to kanamycin
   1181..1315    -  CDS            CmR (fragment): chloramphenicol acetyltransferase; cat; confers resistance to chloramphenicol
   1316..1418    -  promoter       cat promoter: promoter of the E. coli cat gene encoding chloramphenicol acetyltransferase
   2811..3582    +  rep_origin     pBBR1 oriV: replication origin of the broad-host-range plasmid pBBR1 from Bordetella bronchiseptica; requires the pBBR1 Rep protein for replication
   3583..4245    +  CDS            pBBR1 Rep: replication protein for the broad-host-range plasmid pBBR1 from Bordetella bronchiseptica
   4306..4375    +  CDS            TcR (fragment): tetracycline efflux protein; tet; confers resistance to tetracycline
   4711..4738    -  terminator     rrnB T2 terminator: transcription terminator T2 from the E. coli rrnB gene
   4830..4916    -  terminator     rrnB T1 terminator: Escherichia coli rrnB; transcription terminator T1 from the E. coli rrnB gene
   4918..5033    -  ncRNA          5S rRNA: Accession: RF00001 - 5S ribosomal RNA
   5119..5163    -  misc_feature   MCS (fragment): pUC18/19 multiple cloning site
   5483..6319    +  CDS            rhaS: positive regulator of the rhaB promoter; E. coli rhaS; activated by L-rhamnose
   6393..7241    +  CDS            rhaR: transcriptional activator of rhaR and rhaS; E. coli rhaR; needed for rhamnose-dependent activation of the rhaB promoter
   7398..7500    +  promoter       cat promoter: promoter of the E. coli cat gene encoding chloramphenicol acetyltransferase
   7501..171     +  CDS            CmR (across the origin): chloramphenicol acetyltransferase; cat; confers resistance to chloramphenicol
