[The description below was written by a language model from this plasmid's Addgene catalogue record and pLannotate feature annotations shown in this document.]
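Description:
pZLrhaB2plus is a low-copy, broad-host-range bacterial expression plasmid derived from pSCrhaB2plus, in which the original resistance cassette was replaced by a chloramphenicol resistance cassette cloned between NsiI and EcoRV sites, both of which are retained. It replicates through the pBBR1 oriV and its cognate pBBR1 Rep protein, a replicon from Bordetella bronchiseptica that functions in many Gram-negative species as well as in E. coli. Selection relies on an intact cat gene (chloramphenicol acetyltransferase) driven by its native cat promoter. This gene spans the numbering origin of the 7,971 nt sequenced record.

The expression module is rhamnose-inducible. The E. coli regulators rhaS and rhaR are both encoded, and together they mediate L-rhamnose-dependent activation of the rhaB promoter. That promoter is not itself called in the feature table, although the plasmid name and the regulators imply it. On the opposite strand from the regulators lie a pUC18/19-type multiple cloning site fragment, a 5S rRNA segment and the rrnB T1 and T2 terminators, which would stop transcription of a gene placed in the cloning site. No gene of interest is recorded, so the plasmid appears to be an empty expression vector.

The annotation also picks up a second cat promoter with a partial CmR fragment, along with fragments of KanR, TcR, the tet promoter, a Tn903 transposition protein and the intR integrase. These are most likely non-functional remnants of earlier cloning steps. The associated publication concerns genome editing in Burkholderia cepacia complex species, which suggests use for tightly controlled, rhamnose-regulated expression in those hosts when chloramphenicol selection is preferred.
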