Addgene plasmid #211787: pZLrhaB2plus
Purpose: pSCrhaB2plus with modifications of resistance cassette to CmR
Depositing lab: Silvia Cardona. Depositing organization: University of Manitoba. Publication: A CRISPR-Cas-associated transposon system for genome editing in Burkholderia cepacia complex species. Yap ZL, Rahman ASMZ, Hogan AM, Levin DB, Cardona ST. Appl Environ Microbiol. 2024 Jul 24;90(7):e0069924. doi: 10.1128/aem.00699-24. Epub 2024 Jun 13. PubMed 38869300.
Backbone
  Vector backbone: pSCrhaB2plus
  Vector type: Bacterial Expression
Growth in bacteria
  Bacterial resistance: Chloramphenicol, 25 μg/mL
  Growth temperature: 37°C
  Growth strain: DH5alpha
  Copy number: Low Copy
Gene/Insert
  Gene/Insert name: CmR
  Cloning method: Restriction Enzyme; 5′ cloning site NsiI (not destroyed); 3′ cloning site EcorV (not destroyed)
  Sequencing primers: 5′ N/A; 3′ N/A
Terms and licenses: Academic/Nonprofit Terms; Industry Terms: Not Available to Industry
How to cite: pZLrhaB2plus was a gift from Silvia Cardona (Addgene plasmid # 211787 ; http://n2t.net/addgene:211787 ; RRID:Addgene_211787)
